Addgene plasmid #130009: pRDAX-530 N-Tag Venus210[1] L10 Itgb1 EBPF2
Purpose: PPI (BiFC/TriFC) assay vector
Depositing lab: Gary Lewin. Depositing organization: Max-Delbrueck-Centrum fuer Molekulare Medizin (MDC).
Backbone
  Vector backbone: custom built
  Vector type: Mammalian Expression
Growth in bacteria
  Bacterial resistance: Ampicillin, 100 μg/mL
  Growth temperature: 37°C
  Growth strain: DH5alpha
  Copy number: High Copy
Gene/Insert
  Gene/Insert name: Itgb1
  Species: M. musculus (mouse)
  Entrez Gene: Itgb1 (a.k.a. 4633401G24Rik, CD29, Fnrb, Gm9863, gpIIa)
  Cloning method: Restriction Enzyme; 5′ cloning site unknown (unknown if destroyed); 3′ cloning site unknown (unknown if destroyed)
Terms and licenses: Academic/Nonprofit Terms; Industry Terms: Not Available to Industry
How to cite: pRDAX-530 N-Tag Venus210[1] L10 Itgb1 EBPF2 was a gift from Gary Lewin (Addgene plasmid # 130009 ; http://n2t.net/addgene:130009 ; RRID:Addgene_130009)
