[The description below was written by a language model from this plasmid's Addgene catalogue record and pLannotate feature annotations shown in this document.]
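Description:
pRDAX-530 N-Tag Venus210[1] L10 Itgb1 EBPF2 is a custom-built mammalian expression plasmid of about 8.9 kb, designed as a vector for protein–protein interaction assays based on bimolecular or trimolecular fluorescence complementation (BiFC/TriFC). It is propagated in E. coli as a high-copy plasmid through a ColE1/pUC-type origin and selected with ampicillin via a β-lactamase gene under its own promoter.

The expression unit is driven by the human CMV immediate-early enhancer and promoter, followed by a chimeric β-globin/immunoglobulin intron that promotes efficient processing of the transcript. The first open reading frame begins with a yellow fluorescent protein segment, which the annotation software matched to Citrine2. The construct name suggests this is an N-terminal fragment of Venus split around residue 210, joined through a linker ("L10") to the mouse integrin β1 (Itgb1) coding sequence. The annotated fluorescent-protein and Itgb1 features overlap slightly, so the exact junction is not resolved by the table. On its own such a fragment should be non-fluorescent, with yellow signal restored only when a partner protein carrying the complementary Venus fragment(s) is brought close to the tagged integrin.

Downstream, an EMCV IRES directs translation of EBFP2 from the same transcript, giving a blue marker of transfected cells and a reference for expression level that does not depend on complementation. A second chimeric intron, a WPRE and the bGH polyadenylation signal complete the cassette. A reverse-oriented T3 promoter, a β-globin coding fragment and a rabbit β-globin poly(A) signal further downstream appear to be backbone remnants. The cloning sites used for the insert are not recorded.
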