Features (pLannotate 1.2.2; 17 found; start..end, strand, type, name):
    155..532     +  enhancer       CMV enhancer: human cytomegalovirus immediate early enhancer
    534..733     +  promoter       CMV promoter: human cytomegalovirus (CMV) immediate early promoter
    872..1004    +  intron         chimeric intron: chimera between introns from human β-globin and immunoglobulin heavy chain genes
   1025..1714    +  CDS            Citrine2 (sequence partly withheld): Citrine2 is a basic (constitutively fluorescent) green/yellow fluorescent protein published in 2018, derived from Aequorea victoria. It has moderate acid sensitivity.
   1685..4075    +  CDS            Itgb1 (sequence withheld): ITB1_MOUSE - Experimental evidence at protein level: Swiss-Prot protein existence level 1. [Isoform 2]: Isoform 2 displaces isoform 1 in striated muscles. From Mus musculus (Mouse).
   4092..4678    +  misc_feature   IRES2: internal ribosome entry site (IRES) of the encephalomyocarditis virus (EMCV)
   4679..5398    +  CDS            EBFP2: enhanced blue variant of GFP (Ai et al., 2007) mammalian codon-optimized
   5444..5576    +  intron         chimeric intron: chimera between introns from human β-globin and immunoglobulin heavy chain genes
   5585..6173    +  misc_feature   WPRE: woodchuck hepatitis virus posttranscriptional regulatory element
   6177..6193    +  misc_feature   MCS (fragment): pUC18/19 multiple cloning site
   6206..6317    +  polyA_signal   bGH poly(A) signal: bovine growth hormone polyadenylation signal
   6413..6431    -  promoter       T3 promoter: promoter for bacteriophage T3 RNA polymerase
   6490..6564    +  CDS            HBB (fragment): HBB_PONPY - Experimental evidence at transcript level: Swiss-Prot protein existence level 2. Involved in oxygen transport from the lung to the various peripheral tissues. From Pongo pygmaeus (Bornean orangutan).
   6635..6690    +  polyA_signal   β-globin poly(A) signal: rabbit β-globin polyadenylation signal (Gil and Proudfoot, 1987)
   7069..7657    -  rep_origin     ori: high-copy-number ColE1/pMB1/pBR322/pUC origin of replication
   7828..8688    -  CDS            AmpR: β-lactamase; bla; confers resistance to ampicillin, carbenicillin, and related antibiotics
   8689..8793    -  promoter       AmpR promoter: bla
>Addgene plasmid #130009 | pRDAX-530 N-Tag Venus210[1] L10 Itgb1 EBPF2 | depositor full sequence | sequence record 249387 | Full Sequence
GCCTGCCTCCAGGCCTCAATATTGGCCATTAGCCATATTATTCATTGGTTATATAGCATAAATCAATATT
GGCTATTGGCCATTGCATACGTTGTATCTATATCATAATATGTACATTTATATTGGCTCATGTCCAATAT
GACCGCCATGTTGGCATTGATTATTGACTAGTTATTAATAGTAATCAATTACGGGGTCATTAGTTCATAG
CCCATATATGGAGTTCCGCGTTACATAACTTACGGTAAATGGCCCGCCTGGCTGACCGCCCAACGACCCC
CGCCCATTGACGTCAATAATGACGTATGTTCCCATAGTAACGCCAATAGGGACTTTCCATTGACGTCAAT
GGGTGGAGTATTTACGGTAAACTGCCCACTTGGCAGTACATCAAGTGTATCATATGCCAAGTCCGCCCCC
TATTGACGTCAATGACGGTAAATGGCCCGCCTGGCATTATGCCCAGTACATGACCTTACGGGACTTTCCT
ACTTGGCAGTACATCTACGTATTAGTCATCGCTATTACCATGGTGATGCGGTTTTGGCAGTACACCAATG
GGCGTGGATAGCGGTTTGACTCACGGGGATTTCCAAGTCTCCACCCCATTGACGTCAATGGGAGTTTGTT
TTGGCACCAAAATCAACGGGACTTTCCAAAATGTCGTAATAACCCCGCCCCGTTGACGCAAATGGGCGGT
AGGCGTGTACGGTGGGAGGTCTATATAAGCAGAGCTCGTTTAGTGAACCGTCAGATCACTAGAAGCTTTA
TTGCGGTAGTTTATCACAGTTAAATTGCTAACGCAGTCAGTGCTTCTGACACAACAGTCTCGAACTTAAG
CTGCAGAAGTTGGTCGTGAGGCACTGGGCAGGTAAGTATCAAGGTTACAAGACAGGTTTAAGGAGACCAA
TAGAAACTGGGCTTGTCGAGACAGAGAAGACTCTTGCGTTTCTGATAGGCACCTATTGGTCTTACTGACA
TCCACTTTGCCTTTCTCTCCACAGGTGTCCACTCCCAGGCCACCATGGTGTCAAAGGGAGAAGAGTTGTT
TACCGGTGTTGTTCCCATACTGGTGGAACTGGATGGTGACGTCAATGGACACAAGTTTAGCGTTTCTGGC
GAAGGAGAAGGCGATGCTACCTATGGCAAACTGACCCTCAAACTGATCTGTACGACTGGAAAGTTGCCTG
TACCTTGGCCAACACTGGTCACAACCTTGGGCTATGGGCTGCAATGCTTTGCCCGTTATCCTGATCACAT
GAAGCAACATGACTTCTTTAAGTCTGCTATGCCAGAGGGATATGTGCAGGAACGGACTATCTTCTTCAAG
GACGACGGCAACTACAAGACGAGAGCTGAGGTGAAATTTGAGGGTGACACACTGGTGAATCGCATAGAGC
TGAAAGGCATCGACTTCAAAGAAGATGGGAATATTCTCGGGCATAAACTCGAGTACAACTACAATTCCCA
CAACGTGTACATCACTGCCGATAAGCAGAAGAATGGGATTAAGGCGAACTTCAAGATCCGACACAACATC
GAGGATGGTGGGGTCCAGCTTGCCGACCATTATCAGCAGAACACACCCATTGGGGATGGACCAGTCCTGT
TGCCGGATAACCACTACCTCAGTTACCAGAGCAAACTGTCCAAAGGGAGCTCTGCCAGCGGTGGCAGCAC
CTCC
[2391 nt withheld, positions 1685-4075]
TAAGAATTCAGATCCGCCCCTCTCCCTCCCCCCCCCCTAACGTTACTGGCCGAAGCCGCTTGGAATAAGG
CCGGTGTGCGTTTGTCTATATGTTATTTTCCACCATATTGCCGTCTTTTGGCAATGTGAGGGCCCGGAAA
CCTGGCCCTGTCTTCTTGACGAGCATTCCTAGGGGTCTTTCCCCTCTCGCCAAAGGAATGCAAGGTCTGT
TGAATGTCGTGAAGGAAGCAGTTCCTCTGGTAGCTTCTTGAAGACAAACAACGTCTGTAGCGACCCTTTG
CAGGCAGCGGAACCCCCCACCTGGCGACAGGTGCCTCTGCGGCCAAAAGCCACGTGTATAAGATACACCT
GCAAAGGCGGCACAACCCCAGTGCCACGTTGTGAGTTGGATAGTTGTGGAAAGAGTCAAATGGCTCTCCT
CAAGCGTATTCAACAAGGGGCTGAAGGATGCCCAGAAGGTACCCCATTGTATGGGATCTGATCTGGGGCC
TCGGTACACATGCTTTACATGTGTTTAGTCGAGGTTAAAAAAACGTCTAGGCCCCCCGAACCACGGGGAC
GTGGTTTTCCTTTGAAAAACACGATGATAATATGGCCACAACCATGGTGAGCAAGGGCGAGGAGCTGTTC
ACCGGGGTGGTGCCCATCCTGGTCGAGCTGGACGGCGACGTAAACGGCCACAAGTTCAGCGTGAGGGGCG
AGGGCGAGGGCGATGCCACCAACGGCAAGCTGACCCTGAAGTTCATCTGCACCACCGGCAAGCTGCCCGT
GCCCTGGCCCACCCTCGTGACCACCCTGAGCCACGGCGTGCAGTGCTTCGCCCGCTACCCCGACCACATG
AAGCAGCACGACTTCTTCAAGTCCGCCATGCCCGAAGGCTACGTCCAGGAGCGCACCATCTTCTTCAAGG
ACGACGGCACCTACAAGACCCGCGCCGAGGTGAAGTTCGAGGGCGACACCCTGGTGAACCGCATCGAGCT
GAAGGGCGTCGACTTCAAGGAGGACGGCAACATCCTGGGGCACAAGCTGGAGTACAACTTCAACAGCCAC
AACATCTATATCATGGCCGTCAAGCAGAAGAACGGCATCAAGGTGAACTTCAAGATCCGCCACAACGTGG
AGGACGGCAGCGTGCAGCTCGCCGACCACTACCAGCAGAACACCCCCATCGGCGACGGCCCCGTGCTGCT
GCCCGACAGCCACTACCTGAGCACCCAGTCCGTGCTGAGCAAAGACCCCAACGAGAAGCGCGATCACATG
GTCCTGCTGGAGTTCCGCACCGCCGCCGGGATCACTCTCGGCATGGACGAGCTGTACAAGTAAACCGGTG
CTCGAGGTACCGATGAATAGCTAAGGTAGAGGCCGCAGGTAAGTATCAAGGTTACAAGACAGGTTTAAGG
AGACCAATAGAAACTGGGCTTGTCGAGACAGAGAAGACTCTTGCGTTTCTGATAGGCACCTATTGGTCTT
ACTGACATCCACTTTGCCTTTCTCTCCACAGGTGTCGACAATCAACCTCTGGATTACAAAATTTGTGAAA
GATTGACTGGTATTCTTAACTATGTTGCTCCTTTTACGCTATGTGGATACGCTGCTTTAATGCCTTTGTA
TCATGCTATTGCTTCCCGTATGGCTTTCATTTTCTCCTCCTTGTATAAATCCTGGTTGCTGTCTCTTTAT
GAGGAGTTGTGGCCCGTTGTCAGGCAACGTGGCGTGGTGTGCACTGTGTTTGCTGACGCAACCCCCACTG
GTTGGGGCATTGCCACCACCTGTCAGCTCCTTTCCGGGACTTTCGCTTTCCCCCTCCCTATTGCCACGGC
GGAACTCATCGCCGCCTGCCTTGCCCGCTGCTGGACAGGGGCTCGGCTGTTGGGCACTGACAATTCCGTG
GTGTTGTCGGGGAAGCTGACGTCCTTTCCATGGCTGCTCGCCTGTGTTGCCACCTGGATTCTGCGCGGGA
CGTCCTTCTGCTACGTCCCTTCGGCCCTCAATCCAGCGGACCTTCCTTCCCGCGGCCTGCTGCCGGCTCT
GCGGCCTCTTCCGCGTCTTCGCCTTCGCCCTCAGACGAGTCGGATCTCCCTTTGGGCCGCCTCCCCGCCT
GGAATTCGAGCTCGGTACGATCAGCCTCGACTGTGCCTTCTAGTTGCCAGCCATCTGTTGTTTGCCCCTC
CCCCGTGCCTTCCTTGACCCTGGAAGGTGCCACTCCCACTGTCCTTTCCTAATAAAATGAGGAAATTGCA
TCGCATTGTCTGAGTAGGTGTCATTCTATTCTGGGGGGTGGGGTGGGGCAGGACAGCAAGGGGGAGGATT
GGGAAGACAATAGCCCAGCTTTTGTTCCCTTTAGTGAGGGTTAATTGCGCGCTTGGCGTAATCATGGTCA
TAGCTGTTTCCTGTGTGAAATTGTTATCCGCTAATTCACTCCTCAGGTGCAGGCTGCCTATCAGAAGGTG
GTGGCTGGTGTGGCCAATGCCCTGGCTCACAAATACCACTGAGATCTTTTTCCCTCTGCCAAAAATTATG
GGGACATCATGAAGCCCCTTGAGCATCTGACTTCTGGCTAATAAAGGAAATTTATTTTCATTGCAATAGT
GTGTTGGAATTTTTTGTGTCTCTCACTCGGAAGGACATATGGGAGGGCAAATCATTTAAAACATCAGAAT
GAGTATTTGGTTTAGAGTTTGGCAACATATGCCCATATGCTGGCTGCCATGAACAAAGGTTGGCTATAAA
GAGGTCATCAGTATATGAAACAGCCCCCTGCTGTCCATTCCTTATTCCATAGAAAAGCCTTGACTTGAGG
TTAGATTTTTTTTATATTTTGTTTTGTGTTATTTTTTTCTTTAACATCCCTAAAATTTTCCTTACATGTT
TTACTAGCCAGATTTTTCCTCCTCTCCTGACTACTCCCAGTCATAGCTGTCCCTCTTCTCTTATGGAGAT
CGGCCGGCCGCCGGCGTCGACGCGCGCGGCCGCGGCGCGCCGTTGCTGGCGTTTTTCCATAGGCTCCGCC
CCCCTGACGAGCATCACAAAAATCGACGCTCAAGTCAGAGGTGGCGAAACCCGACAGGACTATAAAGATA
CCAGGCGTTTCCCCCTGGAAGCTCCCTCGTGCGCTCTCCTGTTCCGACCCTGCCGCTTACCGGATACCTG
TCCGCCTTTCTCCCTTCGGGAAGCGTGGCGCTTTCTCATAGCTCACGCTGTAGGTATCTCAGTTCGGTGT
AGGTCGTTCGCTCCAAGCTGGGCTGTGTGCACGAACCCCCCGTTCAGCCCGACCGCTGCGCCTTATCCGG
TAACTATCGTCTTGAGTCCAACCCGGTAAGACACGACTTATCGCCACTGGCAGCAGCCACTGGTAACAGG
ATTAGCAGAGCGAGGTATGTAGGCGGTGCTACAGAGTTCTTGAAGTGGTGGCCTAACTACGGCTACACTA
GAAGAACAGTATTTGGTATCTGCGCTCTGCTGAAGCCAGTTACCTTCGGAAAAAGAGTTGGTAGCTCTTG
ATCCGGCAAACAAACCACCGCTGGTAGCGGTGGTTTTTTTGTTTGCAAGCAGCAGATTACGCGCAGAAAA
AAAGGATCTCAAGAAGATCCTTTGATCTTTTCTACGGGGTCTGACGCTCAGTGGAACGAAAACTCACGTT
AAGGGATTTTGGTCATGAGATTATCAAAAAGGATCTTCACCTAGATCCTTTTAAATTAAAAATGAAGTTT
TAAATCAATCTAAAGTATATATGAGTAAACTTGGTCTGACAGTTACCAATGCTTAATCAGTGAGGCACCT
ATCTCAGCGATCTGTCTATTTCGTTCATCCATAGTTGCCTGACTCCCCGTCGTGTAGATAACTACGATAC
GGGAGGGCTTACCATCTGGCCCCAGTGCTGCAATGATACCGCGAGACCCACGCTCACCGGCTCCAGATTT
ATCAGCAATAAACCAGCCAGCCGGAAGGGCCGAGCGCAGAAGTGGTCCTGCAACTTTATCCGCCTCCATC
CAGTCTATTAATTGTTGCCGGGAAGCTAGAGTAAGTAGTTCGCCAGTTAATAGTTTGCGCAACGTTGTTG
CCATTGCTACAGGCATCGTGGTGTCACGCTCGTCGTTTGGTATGGCTTCATTCAGCTCCGGTTCCCAACG
ATCAAGGCGAGTTACATGATCCCCCATGTTGTGCAAAAAAGCGGTTAGCTCCTTCGGTCCTCCGATCGTT
GTCAGAAGTAAGTTGGCCGCAGTGTTATCACTCATGGTTATGGCAGCACTGCATAATTCTCTTACTGTCA
TGCCATCCGTAAGATGCTTTTCTGTGACTGGTGAGTACTCAACCAAGTCATTCTGAGAATAGTGTATGCG
GCGACCGAGTTGCTCTTGCCCGGCGTCAATACGGGATAATACCGCGCCACATAGCAGAACTTTAAAAGTG
CTCATCATTGGAAAACGTTCTTCGGGGCGAAAACTCTCAAGGATCTTACCGCTGTTGAGATCCAGTTCGA
TGTAACCCACTCGTGCACCCAACTGATCTTCAGCATCTTTTACTTTCACCAGCGTTTCTGGGTGAGCAAA
AACAGGAAGGCAAAATGCCGCAAAAAAGGGAATAAGGGCGACACGGAAATGTTGAATACTCATACTCTTC
CTTTTTCAATATTATTGAAGCATTTATCAGGGTTATTGTCTCATGAGCGGATACATATTTGAATGTATTT
AGAAAAATAAACAAATAGGGGTTCCGCGCACATTTCCCCGAAAAGTGCCACCTGACGTCTAAGAAACCAT
TATTATCATGACATTAACCTATAAAAATAGGCGTATCACGAGGCCCTTTCGTCTACGCGCGCGCCGGCGG
CGCGCCGTCGACGGCCGGCCGCGGCCGC
